>Addgene plasmid #203619 | FB411 | addgene full sequence | sequence record 405994 | Addgene NGS Result
GGAGGGTCGACTACATGTATCTGCATGTTGCATCGGGAAATCCCACCACAGGGACAGCCAAGCGGCCCCG
CGACTTGGCAGTGGGCAAACTACGCCCGATTCTGGTGCCAAGAACCGAGAAGAATGAGACAGACCCACGT
TGCACTCTAACCGGATGCTATCGACTTACGGTGGCTGAAGATTCAACACGCTGCAACGAGAGCCAAGGTG
GTCCGGACATTTTCTACGTGCCGGTTTACCTTGGAACATCGCCGTCGTTGAGTGCACGTTGCCTACTCTC
TCGTGGCTTGGCTGGGCCCACGAGCCCGATTGACTCGACGGTGTTACTTGGGTATCTATGGCCCCGTTTT
CTGGCACGGTAATGATAAGTACTTACTAGTCTTCGAGCGAGCGGGGGAGTGTTGCTCTGCCCGAGCATCA
ACGATTGGCCTGATCGCACCGTCTGCAAATGCCACGGTGCGGACCGACTGAAATCTCAGACCACCAAAGA
CCCTCCGACTTCGAGATACGGTTACTAATTTTACACTGGCTCCAGCGGCCCCATCCAGTAAGCATCTGGG
CTGCAAGCGTATAATGTCTCCAGGTTGTCTCAGCATAAACACCCCGCCCCCGCTCAGGCACACAGGAAGA
GAGCTCAGGTCGTTTCCATTGCGTCCATACTCTTCACTCATTGTCATCTGCAGGAGAACTTCCCCTGTCC
CTTTGCCAAGCCCTCTCTTCGTCGTTGTCCACGCCTTCAAGTTTTCACCATTATTTTTCTAGACACCAAT
GTGAGACCACTCATCGCGACTAGTAGCGGCCGCTGCAGTCCGGCAAAAAAGGGCAAGGTGTCACCACCCT
GCCCTTTTTCTTTAAAACCGAAAAGATTACTTCGCGTTATGCAGGCTTCCTCGCTCACTGACTCGCTGCG
CTCGGTCGTTCGGCTGCGGCGAGCGGTATCAGCTCACTCAAAGGCGGTAATACGGTTATCCACAGAATCA
GGGGATAACGCAGGAAAGAACATGTGAGCAAAAGGCCAGCAAAAGGCCAGGAACCGTAAAAAGGCCGCGT
TGCTGGCGTTTTTCCACAGGCTCCGCCCCCCTGACGAGCATCACAAAAATCGACGCTCAAGTCAGAGGTG
GCGAAACCCGACAGGACTATAAAGATACCAGGCGTTTCCCCCTGGAAGCTCCCTCGTGCGCTCTCCTGTT
CCGACCCTGCCGCTTACCGGATACCTGTCCGCCTTTCTCCCTTCGGGAAGCGTGGCGCTTTCTCATAGCT
CACGCTGTAGGTATCTCAGTTCGGTGTAGGTCGTTCGCTCCAAGCTGGGCTGTGTGCACGAACCCCCCGT
TCAGCCCGACCGCTGCGCCTTATCCGGTAACTATCGTCTTGAGTCCAACCCGGTAAGACACGACTTATCG
CCACTGGCAGCAGCCACTGGTAACAGGATTAGCAGAGCGAGGTATGTAGGCGGTGCTACAGAGTTCTTGA
AGTGGTGGCCTAACTACGGCTACACTAGAAGAACAGTATTTGGTATCTGCGCTCTGCTGAAGCCAGTTAC
CTTCGGAAAAAGAGTTGGTAGCTCTTGATCCGGCAAACAAACCACCGCTGGTAGCGGTGGTTTTTTTGTT
TGCAAGCAGCAGATTACGCGCAGAAAAAAAGGATCTCAAGAAGATCCTTTGATCTTTTCTACGGGGTCTG
ACGCTCAGTGGAACGAAAACTCACGTTAAGGGATTTTGGTCATGAGATTATCAAAAAGGATCTTCACCTA
GATCCTTTTAAATTAAAAATGAAGTTTTAAATCAATCTAAAGTATATATGAGTAAACTTGGTCTGACAGC
TCGAGGCTTGGATTCTCACCAATAAAAAACGCCCGGCGGCAACCGAGCGTTCTGAACAAATCCAGATGGA
GTTCTGAGGTCATTACTGGATCTATCAACAGGAGTCCAAGCGAGCTCGATATCAAATTACGCCCCGCCCT
GCCACTCGTCGCAGTACTGTTGTAATTCATTAAGCATTCTGCCGACATGGAAGCCATCACAAACGGCATG
ATGAACCTGAATCGCCAGCGGCATCAGCACCTTGTCGCCTTGCGTATAATATTTGCCCATGGTGAAAACG
GGGGCGAAGAAGTTGTCCATATTGGCCACGTTTAAATCAAAACTGGTGAAACTCACCCAGGGATTGGCTG
ATACGAAAAACATATTCTCAATAAACCCTTTAGGGAAATAGGCCAGGTTTTCACCGTAACACGCCACATC
TTGCGAATATATGTGTAGAAACTGCCGGAAATCGTCGTGGTATTCACTCCAGAGTGATGAAAACGTTTCA
GTTTGCTCATGGAAAACGGTGTAACAAGGGTGAACACTATCCCATATCACCAGCTCACCGTCTTTCATTG
CCATACGAAATTCCGGATGAGCATTCATCAGGCGGGCAAGAATGTGAATAAAGGCCGGATAAAACTTGTG
CTTATTTTTCTTTACGGTCTTTAAAAAGGCCGTAATATCCAGCTGAACGGTCTGGTTATAGGTACATTGA
GCAACTGACTGAAATGCCTCAAAATGTTCTTTACGATGCCATTGGGATATATCAACGGTGGTATATCCAG
TGATTTTTTTCTCCATTTTAGCTTCCTTAGCTCCTGAAAATCTCGATAACTCAAAAAATACGCCCGGTAG
TGATCTTATTTCATTATGGTGAAAGTTGGAACCTCTTACGTGCCCGATCAACTCGAGTGCCACCTGACGT
CTAAGAAACCATTATTATCATGACATTAACCTATAAAAATAGGCGTATCACGAGGCAGAATTTCAGATAA
AAAAAATCCTTAGCTTTCGCTAAGGATGATTTCTGGAATTCGCGGCCGCTTCTAGAGCGATGAGTGGTCT
CG
Features (pLannotate 1.2.2; 8 found; start..end, strand, type, name):
    789..808     +  misc_feature   BioBrick suffix: universal suffix for all parts
    809..866     +  terminator     his operon terminator: This putative transcriptin terminator from the E. coli his operon has a 2-bp deletion introduced during synthesis. Its efficiency has not been determined.
   1061..1649    -  rep_origin     ori: high-copy-number ColE1/pMB1/pBR322/pUC origin of replication
   1832..1926    -  terminator     lambda t0 terminator: transcription terminator from phage lambda
   1950..2606    -  CDS            cat: CAT_ECOLX - Experimental evidence at protein level: Swiss-Prot protein existence level 1. This enzyme is an effector of chloramphenicol resistance in bacteria. From Escherichia coli. This protein is used as a marker in many commonly used cloning vectors, such as pACYC184.
   2607..2704    -  promoter       cat promoter: promoter of the E. coli cat gene encoding chloramphenicol acetyltransferase
   2790..2833    -  terminator     bacterial terminator: putative bacterial transcription terminator
   2836..2857    +  misc_feature   BioBrick prefix: BioBrick prefix for parts that do not start with "ATG"
