[The description below was written by a language model from this plasmid's Addgene catalogue record and pLannotate feature annotations shown in this document.]
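Description:
FB411 is a small (about 2.9 kb) synthetic-biology part plasmid from the FungalBraid 2.0 toolkit for filamentous fungi. It is built on the pUPD2 backbone, the domestication (entry-level) vector used in GoldenBraid-type modular cloning. It carries PpcbC, the promoter of the isopenicillin N synthase gene (pcbC) from Penicillium rubens, stored as a standardized DNA part rather than as a complete expression unit. There is no coding sequence, fungal terminator or fungal selection marker in the plasmid, so it is not intended to be transformed into fungi directly. It serves as a source of the promoter for assembly with other parts into transcriptional units in destination vectors.

The annotated features describe only the backbone. The plasmid is maintained in E. coli through a ColE1/pMB1-type origin and selected with chloramphenicol, with resistance provided by a cat gene driven by its own promoter and followed by the lambda t0 terminator. The origin is annotated as a high-copy type, whereas the catalogue entry lists the plasmid as low copy, and the record does not resolve this discrepancy. BioBrick prefix and suffix sequences, together with a his operon terminator and another putative bacterial terminator, flank the cloning region and insulate it from read-through transcription. The promoter insert is not annotated, but it presumably occupies the unannotated stretch between the prefix and suffix, spanning the sequence origin. The cloning sites used are not recorded. The record supports its use for driving expression of genes of interest in filamentous fungi, but gives no details on the promoter's strength or regulation.
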