Addgene plasmid #203619: FB411
Purpose: Promoter of Isopenicillin N synthase from P. rubens.
Depositing lab: Jose Marcos. Depositing organization: Instituto de Agroquímica y Tecnología de Alimentos (IATA-CSIC). Publication: FungalBraid 2.0: expanding the synthetic biology toolbox for the biotechnological exploitation of filamentous fungi. Moreno-Gimenez E, Gandia M, Saez Z, Manzanares P, Yenush L, Orzaez D, Marcos JF, Garrigues S. Front Bioeng Biotechnol. 2023 Aug 7;11:1222812. doi: 10.3389/fbioe.2023.1222812. eCollection 2023. PubMed 37609115.
Backbone
  Vector backbone: pUPD2
  Vector type: Synthetic Biology
Growth in bacteria
  Bacterial resistance: Chloramphenicol, 25 μg/mL
  Growth temperature: 37°C
  Growth strain: DH5alpha
  Copy number: Low Copy
Gene/Insert
  Gene/Insert name: PpcbC
  Species: P. rubens
  Cloning method: Restriction Enzyme; 5′ cloning site unknown (unknown if destroyed)
Terms and licenses: Academic/Nonprofit Terms; Industry Terms: Not Available to Industry
How to cite: FB411 was a gift from Jose Marcos (Addgene plasmid # 203619 ; http://n2t.net/addgene:203619 ; RRID:Addgene_203619)
